Addgene plasmid #246808: pGGE-AtFIE
Purpose: A GreenGate entry vector containing coding region of AtFIE
Depositing lab: Danhua Jiang. Depositing organization: Institute of Genetics and Developmental Biology, Chinese Academy of Sciences.
Backbone
  Vector backbone: pGGE000
  Backbone size w/o insert (bp): 2686
  Vector type: GreenGate cloning entry vector
Growth in bacteria
  Bacterial resistance: Ampicillin, 100 μg/mL
  Growth temperature: 37°C
  Growth strain: DH5alpha
  Copy number: High Copy
Gene/Insert
  Gene/Insert name: AtFIE
  Species: A. thaliana (mustard weed)
  Insert size (bp): 1109
  Entrez Gene: FIE (a.k.a. FERTILIZATION-INDEPENDENT ENDOSPERM, FERTILIZATION-INDEPENDENT ENDOSPERM 1, FIE, FIE1, FIS3)
  Cloning method: Restriction Enzyme; 5′ cloning site BsaI (not destroyed); 3′ cloning site BsaI (not destroyed)
  Sequencing primers: 5′ atgtgagttagctcactcattaggcac; 3′ gcaaggcgattaagttgggtaacg
Terms and licenses: Academic/Nonprofit Terms; Industry Terms: Not Available to Industry
How to cite: pGGE-AtFIE was a gift from Danhua Jiang (Addgene plasmid # 246808 ; http://n2t.net/addgene:246808 ; RRID:Addgene_246808)
