[The description below was written by a language model from this plasmid's Addgene catalogue record and pLannotate feature annotations shown in this document.]
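Description:
pGGE-AtFIE is a GreenGate entry vector built on the pGGE000 backbone and carrying the coding region of Arabidopsis thaliana FIE (FERTILIZATION-INDEPENDENT ENDOSPERM, also known as FIS3). It is a small, high-copy E. coli plasmid of about 3.8 kb, propagated through a ColE1/pUC-type origin and selected with ampicillin via a β-lactamase gene driven by its own bla promoter. The remaining annotated backbone elements are remnants typical of pUC-derived cloning vectors: short fragments of lacI, lacZα, rop and the pBR322 bom region, plus a CAP binding site, lac promoter and lac operator upstream of the insert. SP6 and T7 phage promoters flank the cloning site in convergent orientation.

The insert of roughly 1.1 kb is annotated as a single FIE open reading frame and lies between two BsaI sites that were retained during cloning. This arrangement is the basis of the GreenGate system, a Golden Gate-style method in which the type IIS enzyme BsaI releases each module with defined overhangs, so that several entry modules can be ligated in a fixed order into a plant transformation destination vector. The plasmid has no plant promoter, terminator or plant selection marker of its own, and the record lists no epitope tag or reporter fused to the coding sequence; these functions would come from other modules in an assembly. FIE encodes a Polycomb group protein involved in maintaining transcriptional repression through histone methylation and in restraining central cell proliferation before fertilization. The construct therefore serves as a reusable building block for assembling FIE expression or fusion constructs for plant studies, although the record does not describe specific downstream applications.
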