Features (pLannotate 1.2.2; 13 found; start..end, strand, type, name):
     96..200     +  promoter       AmpR promoter: bla
    201..1061    +  CDS            AmpR: β-lactamase; bla; confers resistance to ampicillin, carbenicillin, and related antibiotics
   1232..1820    +  rep_origin     ori: high-copy-number ColE1/pMB1/pBR322/pUC origin of replication
   2003..2095    +  CDS            lacI (fragment): lac repressor; lacI; The lac repressor binds to the lac operator to inhibit transcription in E. coli. This inhibition can be relieved by adding lactose or isopropyl-β-D-thiogalactopyranoside (IPTG).
   2108..2129    +  protein_bind   CAP binding site: CAP binding activates transcription in the presence of cAMP. E. coli catabolite activator protein
   2144..2174    +  promoter       lac promoter: promoter for the E. coli lac operon
   2182..2198    +  protein_bind   lac operator: The lac repressor binds to the lac operator to inhibit transcription in E. coli. This inhibition can be relieved by adding lactose or isopropyl-β-D-thiogalactopyranoside (IPTG). lac repressor encoded by lacI
   2212..2230    +  promoter       SP6 promoter: promoter for bacteriophage SP6 RNA polymerase
   2254..3360    +  CDS            FIE: FIE_ARATH - Also known as FIS3. Experimental evidence at protein level: Swiss-Prot protein existence level 1. Polycomb group (PcG) protein. PcG proteins act by forming multiprotein complexes, which are required to maintain the transcriptionally repressive state of homeotic genes throughout development. PcG proteins are not required to initiate repression, but to maintain it during later stages of development. They probably act via the methylation of histones, rendering chromatin heritably changed in its expressibility. Required to prevent the proliferation of the central cell by repressing unk
   3382..3400    -  promoter       T7 promoter: promoter for bacteriophage T7 RNA polymerase
   3402..3554    +  CDS            lacZα (fragment): LacZα fragment of β-galactosidase; lacZ fragment
   3560..3659    -  misc_feature   bom (fragment): basis of mobility region from pBR322
   3761..1       -  CDS            rop (fragment) (across the origin): Rop protein, which maintains plasmids at low copy number; rop
>Addgene plasmid #246808 | pGGE-AtFIE | addgene full sequence | sequence record 494301 | Addgene NGS Result
GACGAAAGGGCCTCGTGATACGCCTATTTTTATAGGTTAATGTCATGATAATAATGGTTTCTTAGACGTC
AGGTGGCACTTTTCGGGGAAATGTGCGCGGAACCCCTATTTGTTTATTTTTCTAAATACATTCAAATATG
TATCCGCTCATGAGACAATAACCCTGATAAATGCTTCAATAATATTGAAAAAGGAAGAGTATGAGTATTC
AACATTTCCGTGTCGCCCTTATTCCCTTTTTTGCGGCATTTTGCCTTCCTGTTTTTGCTCACCCAGAAAC
GCTGGTGAAAGTAAAAGATGCTGAAGATCAGTTGGGTGCACGAGTGGGTTACATCGAACTGGATCTCAAC
AGCGGTAAGATCCTTGAGAGTTTTCGCCCCGAAGAACGTTTTCCAATGATGAGCACTTTTAAAGTTCTGC
TATGTGGCGCGGTATTATCCCGTATTGACGCCGGGCAAGAGCAACTCGGTCGCCGCATACACTATTCTCA
GAATGACTTGGTTGAGTACTCACCAGTCACAGAAAAGCATCTTACGGATGGCATGACAGTAAGAGAATTA
TGCAGTGCTGCCATAACCATGAGTGATAACACTGCGGCCAACTTACTTCTGACAACGATCGGAGGACCGA
AGGAGCTAACCGCTTTTTTGCACAACATGGGGGATCATGTAACTCGCCTTGATCGTTGGGAACCGGAGCT
GAATGAAGCCATACCAAACGACGAGCGTGACACCACGATGCCTGTAGCAATGGCAACAACGTTGCGCAAA
CTATTAACTGGCGAACTACTTACTCTAGCTTCCCGGCAACAATTAATAGACTGGATGGAGGCGGATAAAG
TTGCAGGACCACTTCTGCGCTCGGCCCTTCCGGCTGGCTGGTTTATTGCTGATAAATCTGGAGCCGGTGA
GCGTGGCTCTCGAGGTATCATTGCAGCACTGGGGCCAGATGGTAAGCCCTCCCGTATCGTAGTTATCTAC
ACGACGGGGAGTCAGGCAACTATGGATGAACGAAATAGACAGATCGCTGAGATAGGTGCCTCACTGATTA
AGCATTGGTAACTGTCAGACCAAGTTTACTCATATATACTTTAGATTGATTTAAAACTTCATTTTTAATT
TAAAAGGATCTAGGTGAAGATCCTTTTTGATAATCTCATGACCAAAATCCCTTAACGTGAGTTTTCGTTC
CACTGAGCGTCAGACCCCGTAGAAAAGATCAAAGGATCTTCTTGAGATCCTTTTTTTCTGCGCGTAATCT
GCTGCTTGCAAACAAAAAAACCACCGCTACCAGCGGTGGTTTGTTTGCCGGATCAAGAGCTACCAACTCT
TTTTCCGAAGGTAACTGGCTTCAGCAGAGCGCAGATACCAAATACTGTTCTTCTAGTGTAGCCGTAGTTA
GGCCACCACTTCAAGAACTCTGTAGCACCGCCTACATACCTCGCTCTGCTAATCCTGTTACCAGTGGCTG
CTGCCAGTGGCGATAAGTCGTGTCTTACCGGGTTGGACTCAAGACGATAGTTACCGGATAAGGCGCAGCG
GTCGGGCTGAACGGGGGGTTCGTGCACACAGCCCAGCTTGGAGCGAACGACCTACACCGAACTGAGATAC
CTACAGCGTGAGCTATGAGAAAGCGCCACGCTTCCCGAAGGGAGAAAGGCGGACAGGTATCCGGTAAGCG
GCAGGGTCGGAACAGGAGAGCGCACGAGGGAGCTTCCAGGGGGAAACGCCTGGTATCTTTATAGTCCTGT
CGGGTTTCGCCACCTCTGACTTGAGCGTCGATTTTTGTGATGCTCGTCAGGGGGGCGGAGCCTATGGAAA
AACGCCAGCAACGCGGCCTTTTTACGGTTCCTGGCCTTTTGCTGGCCTTTTGCTCACATGTTCTTTCCTG
CGTTATCCCCTGATTCTGTGGATAACCGTATTACCGCCTTTGAGTGAGCTGATACCGCTCGCCGCAGCCG
AACGACCGAGCGCAGCGAGTCAGTGAGCGAGGAAGCGGAAGAGCGCCCAATACGCAAACCGCCTCTCCCC
GCGCGTTGGCCGATTCATTAATGCAGCTGGCACGACAGGTTTCCCGACTGGAAAGCGGGCAGTGAGCGCA
ACGCAATTAATGTGAGTTAGCTCACTCATTAGGCACCCCAGGCTTTACACTTTATGCTTCCGGCTCGTAT
GTTGTGTGGAATTGTGAGCGGATAACAATTTCACACGAGCTATTTAGGTGACACTATAGAAGTGAAGCTT
GGTCTCACTGCAAATGTCGAAGATAACCTTAGGGAACGAGTCAATAGTTGGGTCTTTGACTCCATCGAAT
AAGAAATCGTACAAAGTGACGAATAGGATTCAGGAAGGGAAGAAACCTTTGTATGCTGTTGTTTTCAACT
TCCTTGATGCTCGTTTCTTCGATGTCTTCGTTACCGCTGGTGGAAATCGGATTACTCTGTACAATTGTCT
CGGAGATGGTGCCATATCAGCATTGCAATCCTATGCTGATGAAGATAAGGAAGAGTCGTTTTACACGGTA
AGTTGGGCGTGTGGCGTTAATGGGAACCCATATGTTGCGGCTGGAGGAGTAAAAGGTATAATCCGAGTCA
TTGACGTCAACAGTGAAACGATTCATAAGAGTCTTGTGGGTCATGGAGATTCAGTGAACGAAATCAGGAC
ACAACCTTTAAAACCTCAACTTGTGATTACTGCTAGCAAGGATGAATCTGTTCGTTTGTGGAATGTTGAA
ACTGGGATATGTATTTTGATATTTGCTGGAGCTGGAGGTCATCGCTATGAAGTTCTAAGTGTGGATTTTC
ATCCGTCTGATATTTACCGCTTTGCTAGTTGTGGTATGGACACCACTATTAAAATATGGTCAATGAAAGA
GTTTTGGACGTACGTCGAGAAGTCATTCACATGGACTGATGATCCATCAAAATTCCCCACAAAATTTGTC
CAATTCCCTGTATTTACAGCTTCCATTCATACAAATTATGTAGATTGTAACCGTTGGTTTGGTGATTTTA
TCCTCTCAAAGAGTGTGGACAACGAGATCCTGTTGTGGGAACCACAACTGAAAGAGAATTCTCCTGGCGA
GGGAGCTTCAGATGTTCTATTAAGATACCCGGTTCCAATGTGTGATATTTGGTTTATCAAGTTTTCTTGT
GACCTCCATTTAAGTTCTGTTGCGATAGGTAATCAGGAAGGAAAGGTTTATGTCTGGGATTTGAAAAGTT
GCCCTCCTGTTTTGATTACAAAGTTATCACACAATCAATCAAAGTCTGTAATCAGGCAAACAGCCATGTC
TGTCGATGGAAGCACGATTCTTGCTTGCTGCGAGGACGGGACTATATGGCGCTGGGACGTGATTACCAAG
ACTATGAGACCGAATTCTCGCCCTATAGTGAGTCGTATTACCTGGCCGTCGTTTTACAACGTCGTGACTG
GGAAAACCCTGGCGTTACCCAACTTAATCGCCTTGCAGCACATCCCCCTTTCGCCAGCTGGCGTAATAGC
GAAGAGGCCCGCACCGATCGCCCTTCCCAACAGTTGCGCAGCCTGAATGGCGAATGGCGCCTGATGCGGT
ATTTTCTCCTTACGCATCTGTGCGGTATTTCACACCGCATATGGTGCACTCTCAGTACAATCTGCTCTGA
TGCCGCATAGTTAAGCCAGCCCCGACACCCGCCAACACCCGCTGACGCGCCCTGACGGGCTTGTCTGCTC
CCGGCATCCGCTTACAGACAAGCTGTGACCGTCTCCGGGAGCTGCATGTGTCAGAGGTTTTCACCGTCAT
CACCGAAACGCGCGA
